Addgene plasmid #39135: AK3L1
Purpose: Bacterial expression for structure determination; may not be full ORF
Depositing lab: Nicola Burgess-Brown. Depositing organization: University of Oxford.
Backbone
  Vector backbone: pLIC-SGC1
  Backbone manufacturer: SGC
  Vector type: Bacterial Expression
Growth in bacteria
  Bacterial resistance: Ampicillin, 100 μg/mL
  Growth temperature: 37°C
  Growth strain: Mach1
  Copy number: Low Copy
Gene/Insert
  Gene/Insert name: AK3L1 (alt names: adenylate kinase 3; PDB:2BBW)
  Species: H. sapiens (human)
  Insert size (bp): 757
  GenBank ID: adenylate kinase 3
  Entrez Gene: AK3 (a.k.a. AK3L1, AK6, AKL3L, AKL3L1, FIX)
  Tag / fusion protein: His Tev (N terminal on insert)
  Cloning method: Ligation Independent Cloning
  Sequencing primers: 5′ T7; 3′ T7-term
Terms and licenses: Academic/Nonprofit Terms; Industry Terms: Not Available to Industry
How to cite: AK3L1 was a gift from Nicola Burgess-Brown (Addgene plasmid # 39135 ; http://n2t.net/addgene:39135 ; RRID:Addgene_39135)
