[The description below was written by a language model from this plasmid's Addgene catalogue record.]
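Description:
AK3L1 is a bacterial expression plasmid built on the pLIC-SGC1 backbone, a ligation-independent cloning vector from the Structural Genomics Consortium, and was made to produce recombinant human protein for structure determination. It is propagated in E. coli under ampicillin selection and is recorded as low copy. The origin of replication is not named, and no feature table accompanies the entry, so the backbone's detailed layout cannot be confirmed here.

The insert is a 757 bp fragment of human adenylate kinase 3 (Entrez gene AK3, also known as AK3L1, AK6, AKL3L, AKL3L1 or FIX), introduced by ligation-independent cloning. The record warns that the insert may not be the full open reading frame, which is common for structural genomics constructs whose boundaries are trimmed to yield a well-behaved, crystallisable domain. The alternative names list a Protein Data Bank entry, indicating that a solved structure is associated with this construct. The coding sequence carries an N-terminal His tag followed by a TEV protease recognition site, so the protein can be captured by immobilised metal affinity chromatography and the tag then cleaved off to leave near-native protein.

The promoter is not stated explicitly. The recommended sequencing primers are T7 forward and T7 terminator, which suggests the insert lies between T7 promoter and terminator elements and would be expressed in a host supplying T7 RNA polymerase, but this is an inference rather than a recorded fact. The listed growth strain is a cloning host rather than an expression strain. The typical use is overexpression and purification of human AK3 for crystallography or related biochemical and biophysical studies.
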