>Addgene plasmid #39135 | AK3L1 | depositor partial sequence | sequence record 49186 | AK3L1 sequence 757 bps
ATGCACCATCATCATCATCATTCTTCTGGTGTAGATCTGGGTACCGAGAACCTGTACTTCCAATCCATGG
CTTCCAAACTCCTGCGCGCGGTCATCCTCGGGCCGCCCGGCTCGGGCAAGGGCACCGTGTGCCAGAGGAT
CGCCCAGAACTTTGGTCTCCAGCATCTCTCCAGCGGCCACTTCTTGCGGGAGAACATCAAGGCCAGCACC
GAAGTTGGTGAGATGGCAAAGCAGTATATAGAGAAAAGTCTTTTGGTTCCAGACCATGTGATCACACGCC
TAATGATGTCCGAGTTGGAGAACAGGCGTGGCCAGCACTGGCTCCTTGATGGTTTTCCTAGGACATTAGG
ACAAGCCGAAGCCCTGGACAAAATCTGTGAAGTGGATCTAGTGATCAGTTTGAATATTCCATTTGAAACA
CTTAAAGATCGTCTCAGCCGCCGTTGGATTCACCCTCCTAGCGGAAGGGTATATAACCTGGACTTCAATC
CACCTCATGTACATGGTATTGATGACGTCACTGGTGAACCGTTAGTCCAGCAGGAGGATGATAAACCCGA
AGCAGTTGCTGCCAGGCTAAGACAGTACAAAGACGTGGCAAAGCCAGTCATTGAATTATACAAGAGCCGA
GGAGTGCTCCACCAATTTTCCGGAACGGAGACGAACAAAATCTGGCCCTACGTTTACACACTTTTCTCAA
ACAAGATCACACCTATTCAGTCCAAAGAAGCATATTTGTGACAGTAAAGGTGGATAC
