>Addgene plasmid #39135 | AK3L1 | addgene partial sequence | sequence record 52444 | T7_term
GGCTTGTAGCAGCCGGATCTCAGTGGTGGTGGTGGTGGTGCTCGAGTGCGGCCGCAAGCTTGTCGACGGA
GCTCGAATTCGGATCCGTATCCACCTTTACTGTCACAAATATGCTTCTTTGGACTGAATAGGTGTGATCT
TGTTTGAGAAAAGTGTGTAAACGTAGGGCCAGATTTTGTTCGTCTCCGTTCCGGAAAATTGGTGGAGCAC
TCCTCGGCTCTTGTATAATTCAATGACTGGCTTTGCCACGTCTTTGTACTGTCTTAGCCTGGCAGCAACT
GCTTCGGGTTTATCATCCTCCTGCTGGACTAACGGTTCACCAGTGACGTCATCAATACCATGTACATGAG
GTGGATTGAAGTCCAGGTTATATACCCTTCCGCTAGGAGGGTGAATCCAACGGCGGCTGAGACGATCTTT
AAGTGTTTCAAATGGAATATTCAAACTGATCACTAGATCCACTTCACAGATTTTGTCCAGGGCTTCGGCT
TGTCCTAATGTCCTAGGAAAACCATCAAGGAGCCAGTGCTGGCCACGCCTGTTCTCCAACTCGGACATCA
TTAGGCGTGTGATCACATGGTCTGGAACCAAAAGACTTTTCTCTATATACTGCTTTGCCATCTCACCAAC
TTCGGTGCTGGCCTTGATGTTCTCCCGCAAGAAGTGGCCGCTGGAGAGATGCTGGAGACCAAAGTTCTGG
GCGATCCTCTGGCACACGGTGCCCTTGCCCGAGCCGGGCGGCCCGAGGATGACCGCGCGCAGGAGTTTGG
AAGCCATGGATTGGAAGTACAGGTTCTCGGTACCCAGATCTACACCAGAAGAATGATGATGATGATGGTG
CATATGTATATCTCCTTCTCATAAAGTTAAACAAATTATTTCTAGAAGGGGAAATTGTTATCCGCTCAC
