>Addgene plasmid #39135 | AK3L1 | addgene partial sequence | sequence record 52445 | T7 5'-TAATACGACTCACTATAGGG-3'
TGAATATTTTGTTTAACTTTAAGAAGGAGATATACATATGCACCATCATCATCATCATTCTTCTGGTGTA
GATCTGGGTACCGAGAACCTGTACTTCCAATCCATGGCTTCCAAACTCCTGCGCGCGGTCATCCTCGGGC
CGCCCGGCTCGGGCAAGGGCACCGTGTGCCAGAGGATCGCCCAGAACTTTGGTCTCCAGCATCTCTCCAG
CGGCCACTTCTTGCGGGAGAACATCAAGGCCAGCACCGAAGTTGGTGAGATGGCAAAGCAGTATATAGAG
AAAAGTCTTTTGGTTCCAGACCATGTGATCACACGCCTAATGATGTCCGAGTTGGAGAACAGGCGTGGCC
AGCACTGGCTCCTTGATGGTTTTCCTAGGACATTAGGACAAGCCGAAGCCCTGGACAAAATCTGTGAAGT
GGATCTAGTGATCAGTTTGAATATTCCATTTGAAACACTTAAAGATCGTCTCAGCCGCCGTTGGATTCAC
CCTCCTAGCGGAAGGGTATATAACCTGGACTTCAATCCACCTCATGTACATGGTATTGATGACGTCACTG
GTGAACCGTTAGTCCAGCAGGAGGATGATAAACCCGAAGCAGTTGCTGCCAGGCTAAGACAGTACAAAGA
CGTGGCAAAGCCAGTCATTGAATTATACAAGAGCCGAGGAGTGCTCCACCAATTTTCCGGAACGGAGACG
AACAAAATCTGGCCCTACGTTTACACACTTTTCTCAAACAAGATCACACCTATTCAGTCCAAAGAAGCAT
ATTTGTGACAGTAAAGGTGGATACGGATCCGAATTCGAGCTCCGTCGACAAGCTTGCGGCCGCACTCGAG
CACCACCACCACCACCACTGAGATCCGGCTGCTA
